Addgene plasmid #236200: rsZACRO/pRSETB
Purpose: Bacterial expression of rsZACRO, a positively reversibly photoswitchable fluorescent protein
Depositing lab: Takeharu Nagai. Depositing organization: The University of Osaka. Publication: Positive-Type Reversibly Photoswitching Red Fluorescent Protein for Dual-Color Superresolution Imaging with Single Light Exposure for Off-Switching. Ozaki-Noma R, Wazawa T, Kakizuka T, Shidara H, Takemoto K, Nagai T. ACS Nano. 2025 Feb 25;19(7):7188-7201. doi: 10.1021/acsnano.4c16847. Epub 2025 Feb 12. PubMed 39937184.
Backbone
  Vector backbone: pRSETB
  Vector type: Bacterial Expression
Growth in bacteria
  Bacterial resistance: Ampicillin, 100 μg/mL
  Growth temperature: 37°C
  Growth strain: DH5alpha
  Copy number: Unknown
Gene/Insert
  Gene/Insert name: rsZACRO
  Species: Synthetic
  Cloning method: Ligation Independent Cloning
  Sequencing primers: 5′ AGGATCTCGATCCCGCGAAATT; 3′ TGCGGGCCTCTTCGCTATTA
Terms and licenses: Academic/Nonprofit Terms; Industry Terms: Not Available to Industry
How to cite: rsZACRO/pRSETB was a gift from Takeharu Nagai (Addgene plasmid # 236200 ; http://n2t.net/addgene:236200 ; RRID:Addgene_236200)
