[The description below was written by a language model from this plasmid's Addgene catalogue record and pLannotate feature annotations shown in this document.]
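Description:
rsZACRO/pRSETB is a 3,583 bp bacterial expression plasmid built on the pRSETB backbone for producing rsZACRO, a synthetic, positively reversibly photoswitchable fluorescent protein, in E. coli. It is maintained through a high-copy ColE1/pUC-type origin and selected with ampicillin via the β-lactamase (AmpR) gene and its own promoter. An f1 phage origin is also present, which in principle allows single-stranded DNA production. Short fragments annotated as lacZα and lacI appear to be backbone remnants rather than functional genes, so the plasmid itself does not supply lac repressor control.

Expression is driven by a bacteriophage T7 promoter followed by the efficient T7 gene 10 ribosome binding site, so transcription requires a host that supplies T7 RNA polymerase. The open reading frame begins with the N-terminal leader typical of pRSET vectors: a short segment that the annotation software matched to a 6xHis-containing composite tag, the T7 gene 10 leader peptide that promotes translation, and the Xpress epitope, which includes an enterokinase cleavage site for removing the leader. The roughly 720 bp coding region that follows was labelled SuperNova, a monomeric KillerRed derivative. This is most likely a similarity match and suggests that rsZACRO is related to that red fluorescent protein lineage, although the record does not state its derivation. A T7 terminator closes the cassette, and the small "SET1" fragment just upstream of it is probably vector sequence.

The plasmid is suited to overexpressing and affinity-purifying the tagged protein for in vitro characterisation of its photoswitching behaviour. The associated publication concerns its use as a red probe for dual-colour superresolution imaging.
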