Features (pLannotate 1.2.2; 14 found; start..end, strand, type, name):
     20..38      +  promoter       T7 promoter: promoter for bacteriophage T7 RNA polymerase
     70..92      +  RBS            RBS: efficient ribosome binding site from bacteriophage T7 gene 10 (Olins and Rangwala, 1989)
    112..132     +  CDS            capTEV™ (fragment): composite tag for in vivo biotinylation, TEV protease cleavage, and 6xHis tagging
    133..165     +  CDS            T7 tag (gene 10 leader): leader peptide from bacteriophage T7 gene 10 promotes efficient translation in E. coli
    169..192     +  CDS            Xpress™ tag: Xpress™ epitope tag, including an enterokinase recognition and cleavage site
    202..921     +  CDS            SuperNova: monomeric variant of the photosensitizing red fluorescent protein KillerRed (Takemoto et al., 2013)
    941..990     +  CDS            SET1 (fragment): solubility-enhancement tag derived from T7 phage gene 10B
    998..1045    +  terminator     T7 terminator: transcription terminator for bacteriophage T7 RNA polymerase
   1071..1137    +  CDS            lacZα (fragment): LacZα fragment of β-galactosidase; lacZ fragment
   1142..1570    +  rep_origin     f1 ori (sequence partly withheld): f1 bacteriophage origin of replication; arrow indicates direction of (+) strand synthesis
   1623..1727    +  promoter       AmpR promoter: bla
   1728..2588    +  CDS            AmpR: β-lactamase; bla; confers resistance to ampicillin, carbenicillin, and related antibiotics
   2759..3347    +  rep_origin     ori: high-copy-number ColE1/pMB1/pBR322/pUC origin of replication
   3530..3583    +  CDS            lacI (fragment): lac repressor; lacI; The lac repressor binds to the lac operator to inhibit transcription in E. coli. This inhibition can be relieved by adding lactose or isopropyl-β-D-thiogalactopyranoside (IPTG).
>Addgene plasmid #236200 | rsZACRO/pRSETB | addgene full sequence | sequence record 474128 | Addgene NGS Result
GATCTCGATCCCGCGAAATTAATACGACTCACTATAGGGAGACCACAACGGTTTCCCTCTAGAAATAATT
TTGTTTAACTTTAAGAAGGAGATATACATATGCGGGGTTCTCATCATCATCATCATCATGGTATGGCTAG
CATGACTGGTGGACAGCAAATGGGTCGGGATCTGTACGACGATGACGATAAGGATCCCACCATGGGTTCG
GAGGTCGGCCCCGCCCTGTTCCAGCGGGACATGACCTTCAAAATCTTCATCGACGGCGAGGTTAACGGCC
AGAAGTTCACCATCGTGGCCGACGGCAGCAGCAAGTTCCCCCACGGCGACTTCAACGTGCACGCCGTGTG
CGAGACCGGCAAGCTGCCCATGAGCTGGAAGCCCATCTGCCACCTGATCCAGTACGGCGAGCCCTTCTTC
GCCCGCTACCCCGACGGCATCATCCATTTCAGTCAGGAGTGCTTCCCCGAGGGCCTGAGCATCGACCGCA
CCGTGCGCTTCGAGAACGACGGCACCATGACCAGCCACCACACCTACGAGCTGGACGGCACCTGCGTGGT
GAGCCGCATCACCGTGAACTGCGACGGCTTCCTGCCCGACGGCCCCATCATGCGCGACCAGCTGGTGGAC
ATTCGTCCCTGCGAGACCCGCATACTCCCCTACGGCCCCAACGCCGTGCGCCAGACCGCCACCATGGGCT
TCACCACCGCCGACGGCGGCAAGGTGATGGGCCACTTCGACAGCAAGATGACCTTCAACGGCAGCCGCGC
CATCGAGATCCCCGGCCCACACTTCGTGACCATCATCACCGAGCAGACGAGGGACCCTAGCGACAAGCGC
GACCACGTGTGCCAGCGCGAGGTGGCCTACGCCCACAGCGGGCCCCGCAACACCAGCGCCATCGGTAGCG
ACGAGGATTAAGAATTCGAAGCTTGATCCGGCTGCTAACAAAGCCCGAAAGGAAGCTGAGTTGGCTGCTG
CCACCGCTGAGCAATAACTAGCATAACCCCTTGGGGCCTCTAAACGGGTCTTGAGGGGTTTTTTGCTGAA
AGGAGGAACTATATCCGGATCTGGCGTAATAGCGAAGAGGCCCGCACCGATCGCCCTTCCCAACAGTTGC
GCAGCCTGAATGGCGAATGGG
[124 nt withheld, positions 1142-1265]
C
[91 nt withheld, positions 1267-1357]
A
[49 nt withheld, positions 1359-1407]
CCTTTGACGTTGGAGTCCACGTTCTTT
[37 nt withheld, positions 1435-1471]
ACCCTATCTCGGTCTATTCTTTTGATTTATAAGGGATTTTGCCGATTTCGGCCTATTGGTTAAAAAATGA
GCTGATTTAACAAAAATTTAACGCGAATTTTAACAAAATATTAACGCTTACAATTTAGGTGGCACTTTTC
GGGGAAATGTGCGCGGAACCCCTATTTGTTTATTTTTCTAAATACATTCAAATATGTATCCGCTCATGAG
ACAATAACCCTGATAAATGCTTCAATAATATTGAAAAAGGAAGAGTATGAGTATTCAACATTTCCGTGTC
GCCCTTATTCCCTTTTTTGCGGCATTTTGCCTTCCTGTTTTTGCTCACCCAGAAACGCTGGTGAAAGTAA
AAGATGCTGAAGATCAGTTGGGTGCACGAGTGGGTTACATCGAACTGGATCTCAACAGCGGTAAGATCCT
TGAGAGTTTTCGCCCCGAAGAACGTTTTCCAATGATGAGCACTTTTAAAGTTCTGCTATGTGGCGCGGTA
TTATCCCGTATTGACGCCGGGCAAGAGCAACTCGGTCGCCGCATACACTATTCTCAGAATGACTTGGTTG
AGTACTCACCAGTCACAGAAAAGCATCTTACGGATGGCATGACAGTAAGAGAATTATGCAGTGCTGCCAT
AACCATGAGTGATAACACTGCGGCCAACTTACTTCTGACAACGATCGGAGGACCGAAGGAGCTAACCGCT
TTTTTGCACAACATGGGGGATCATGTAACTCGCCTTGATCGTTGGGAACCGGAGCTGAATGAAGCCATAC
CAAACGACGAGCGTGACACCACGATGCCTGTAGCAATGGCAACAACGTTGCGCAAACTATTAACTGGCGA
ACTACTTACTCTAGCTTCCCGGCAACAATTAATAGACTGGATGGAGGCGGATAAAGTTGCAGGACCACTT
CTGCGCTCGGCCCTTCCGGCTGGCTGGTTTATTGCTGATAAATCTGGAGCCGGTGAGCGTGGGTCTCGCG
GTATCATTGCAGCACTGGGGCCAGATGGTAAGCCCTCCCGTATCGTAGTTATCTACACGACGGGGAGTCA
GGCAACTATGGATGAACGAAATAGACAGATCGCTGAGATAGGTGCCTCACTGATTAAGCATTGGTAACTG
TCAGACCAAGTTTACTCATATATACTTTAGATTGATTTAAAACTTCATTTTTAATTTAAAAGGATCTAGG
TGAAGATCCTTTTTGATAATCTCATGACCAAAATCCCTTAACGTGAGTTTTCGTTCCACTGAGCGTCAGA
CCCCGTAGAAAAGATCAAAGGATCTTCTTGAGATCCTTTTTTTCTGCGCGTAATCTGCTGCTTGCAAACA
AAAAAACCACCGCTACCAGCGGTGGTTTGTTTGCCGGATCAAGAGCTACCAACTCTTTTTCCGAAGGTAA
CTGGCTTCAGCAGAGCGCAGATACCAAATACTGTTCTTCTAGTGTAGCCGTAGTTAGGCCACCACTTCAA
GAACTCTGTAGCACCGCCTACATACCTCGCTCTGCTAATCCTGTTACCAGTGGCTGCTGCCAGTGGCGAT
AAGTCGTGTCTTACCGGGTTGGACTCAAGACGATAGTTACCGGATAAGGCGCAGCGGTCGGGCTGAACGG
GGGGTTCGTGCACACAGCCCAGCTTGGAGCGAACGACCTACACCGAACTGAGATACCTACAGCGTGAGCT
ATGAGAAAGCGCCACGCTTCCCGAAGGGAGAAAGGCGGACAGGTATCCGGTAAGCGGCAGGGTCGGAACA
GGAGAGCGCACGAGGGAGCTTCCAGGGGGAAACGCCTGGTATCTTTATAGTCCTGTCGGGTTTCGCCACC
TCTGACTTGAGCGTCGATTTTTGTGATGCTCGTCAGGGGGGCGGAGCCTATGGAAAAACGCCAGCAACGC
GGCCTTTTTACGGTTCCTGGCCTTTTGCTGGCCTTTTGCTCACATGTTCTTTCCTGCGTTATCCCCTGAT
TCTGTGGATAACCGTATTACCGCCTTTGAGTGAGCTGATACCGCTCGCCGCAGCCGAACGACCGAGCGCA
GCGAGTCAGTGAGCGAGGAAGCGGAAGAGCGCCCAATACGCAAACCGCCTCTCCCCGCGCGTTGGCCGAT
TCATTAATGCAG
