>Addgene plasmid #236200 | rsZACRO/pRSETB | depositor partial sequence | sequence record 465300 | rsZACRO/pRSETB sequence 720 bps
ATGGGTTCGGAGGTCGGCCCCGCCCTGTTCCAGCGGGACATGACCTTCAAAATCTTCATCGACGGCGAGG
TTAACGGCCAGAAGTTCACCATCGTGGCCGACGGCAGCAGCAAGTTCCCCCACGGCGACTTCAACGTGCA
CGCCGTGTGCGAGACCGGCAAGCTGCCCATGAGCTGGAAGCCCATCTGCCACCTGATCCAGTACGGCGAG
CCCTTCTTCGCCCGCTACCCCGACGGCATCATCCATTTCAGTCAGGAGTGCTTCCCCGAGGGCCTGAGCA
TCGACCGCACCGTGCGCTTCGAGAACGACGGCACCATGACCAGCCACCACACCTACGAGCTGGACGGCAC
CTGCGTGGTGAGCCGCATCACCGTGAACTGCGACGGCTTCCTGCCCGACGGCCCCATCATGCGCGACCAG
CTGGTGGACATTCGTCCCTGCGAGACCCGCATACTCCCCTACGGCCCCAACGCCGTGCGCCAGACCGCCA
CCATGGGCTTCACCACCGCCGACGGCGGCAAGGTGATGGGCCACTTCGACAGCAAGATGACCTTCAACGG
CAGCCGCGCCATCGAGATCCCCGGCCCACACTTCGTGACCATCATCACCGAGCAGACGAGGGACCCTAGC
GACAAGCGCGACCACGTGTGCCAGCGCGAGGTGGCCTACGCCCACAGCGGGCCCCGCAACACCAGCGCCA
TCGGTAGCGACGAGGATTAA
